>Addgene plasmid #99643 | pETDuet RagA-RagC(D181N) | addgene full sequence | sequence record 197074 | Addgene NGS Result
TAATACGACTCACTATAGGGGAATTGTGAGCGGATAACAATTCCCCTCTAGAAATAATTTTGTTTAACTT
TAAGAAGGAGATATACCATGGCGCCGAACACCGCTATGAAAAAAAAAGTGCTGCTGATGGGTAAATCGGG
CTCGGGTAAAACCTCAATGCGTAGTATTATCTTTGCGAACTATATTGCGCGTGATACCCGTCGCCTGGGT
GCAACGATCGACGTGGAACATAGCCACGTTCGCTTTCTGGGTAACCTGGTGCTGAATCTGTGGGATTGCG
GCGGTCAGGACACCTTTATGGAAAATTATTTCACGTCGCAACGTGATAACATTTTTCGCAATGTCGAAGT
GCTGATCTACGTTTTCGATGTCGAATCCCGTGAACTGGAAAAAGACATGCATTATTACCAGTCCTGCCTG
GAAGCAATTCTGCAAAACTCACCGGATGCTAAAATCTTTTGTCTGGTCCACAAAATGGACCTGGTGCAGG
AAGATCAACGTGACCTGATTTTCAAAGAACGCGAAGAAGATCTGCGTCGCCTGTCGCGTCCGCTGGAATG
CGCGTGTTTTCGCACCAGCATCTGGGACGAAACGCTGTATAAAGCCTGGAGCTCTATTGTTTACCAGCTG
ATCCCGAATGTCCAGCAACTGGAAATGAACCTGCGTAATTTCGCACAGATTATCGAAGCTGATGAAGTGC
TGCTGTTTGAACGCGCAACCTTCCTGGTTATTTCCCATTATCAGTGCAAAGAACAACGTGATGTGCACCG
CTTCGAAAAAATCTCAAACATCATCAAACAGTTCAAACTGAGTTGTTCCAAACTGGCGGCCTCATTTCAG
TCGATGGAAGTCCGCAACTCTAATTTTGCAGCTTTCATTGATATCTTCACCAGTAATACGTACGTTATGG
TGGTTATGAGCGACCCGTCTATTCCGAGTGCGGCCACCCTGATTAACATCCGTAATGCCCGCAAACATTT
TGAAAAACTGGAACGTGTTGATGGCCCGAAACACAGCCTGCTGATGCGCGGTAGCGGTGGCAGCCATCAC
CATCATCATCACCATCATTAAGCGGCCGCATAATGCTTAAGTCGAACAGAAAGTAATCGTATTGTACACG
GCCGCATAATCGAAATTAATACGACTCACTATAGGGGAATTGTGAGCGGATAACAATTCCCCATCTTAGT
ATATTAGTTAAGTATAAGAAGGAGATATACATATGTCACTGCAATACGGTGCTGAAGAAACGCCGCTGGC
TGGTAGTTATGGTGCTGCTGATTCATTCCCGAAAGATTTTGGTTATGGCGTTGAAGAAGAAGAAGAAGAA
GCGGCGGCGGCGGGCGGCGGCGTGGGTGCAGGTGCCGGTGGCGGTTGTGGCCCGGGCGGTGCCGATAGCT
CTAAACCGCGTATTCTGCTGATGGGCCTGCGTCGCAGTGGTAAAAGTTCCATCCAGAAAGTGGTTTTTCA
CAAAATGTCGCCGAACGAAACCCTGTTCCTGGAAAGCACGAACAAAATCTACAAAGATGACATCAGCAAC
TCATCGTTTGTGAATTTCCAGATTTGGGATTTTCCGGGTCAAATGGATTTCTTTGACCCGACCTTTGACT
ACGAAATGATCTTCCGTGGCACGGGTGCGCTGATTTATGTTATCGATGCCCAAGATGACTACATGGAAGC
ACTGACCCGCCTGCATATTACGGTGTCAAAAGCGTATAAAGTTAACCCGGATATGAACTTCGAAGTTTTC
ATCCATAAAGTGAATGGCCTGTCGGATGACCACAAAATTGAAACCCAGCGTGATATCCATCAACGCGCAA
ACGATGACCTGGCAGACGCTGGTCTGGAAAAACTGCACCTGAGTTTTTATCTGACCAGCATTTACGATCA
TTCAATCTTTGAAGCGTTCAGCAAAGTCGTGCAGAAACTGATTCCGCAACTGCCGACGCTGGAAAACCTG
CTGAACATCTTCATCAGTAACTCCGGCATCGAAAAAGCCTTTCTGTTCGATGTTGTCTCTAAAATCTACA
TCGCAACCGATAGCTCTCCGGTGGACATGCAGAGTTACGAACTGTGCTGTGATATGATTGACGTGGTTAT
CGATGTTTCCTGCATTTATGGTCTGAAAGAAGATGGCTCAGGTTCGGCTTACGACAAAGAATCAATGGCG
ATTATCAAACTGAACAATACCACGGTCCTGTATCTGAAAGAAGTGACCAAATTTCTGGCTCTGGTGTGCA
TTCTGCGTGAAGAATCTTTCGAACGCAAAGGCCTGATCGATTACAACTTCCATTGTTTCCGTAAAGCCAT
CCACGAAGTTTTTGAAGTCGGCGTGACGAGCCATCGCTCTTGCGGTCACCAAACGAGCGCAAGCAGCCTG
AAAGCCCTGACCCACAATGGCACCCCGCGTAATGCAATCTGACTCGAGTCTGGTAAAGAAACCGCTGCTG
CGAAATTTGAACGCCAGCACATGGACTCGTCTACTAGCGCAGCTTAATTAACCTAGGCTGCTGCCACCGC
TGAGCAATAACTAGCATAACCCCTTGGGGCCTCTAAACGGGTCTTGAGGGGTTTTTTGCTGAAAGGAGGA
ACTATATCCGGATTGGCGAATGGG
[124 nt withheld, positions 2615-2738]
C
[91 nt withheld, positions 2740-2830]
A
[49 nt withheld, positions 2832-2880]
CCTTTGACGTTGGAGTCCACGTTCTTT
[37 nt withheld, positions 2908-2944]
ACCCTATCTCGGTCTATTCTTTTGATTTATAAGGGATTTTGCCGATTTCGGCCTATTGGTTAAAAAATGA
GCTGATTTAACAAAAATTTAACGCGAATTTTAACAAAATATTAACGTTTACAATTTCTGGCGGCACGATG
GCATGAGATTATCAAAAAGGATCTTCACCTAGATCCTTTTAAATTAAAAATGAAGTTTTAAATCAATCTA
AAGTATATATGAGTAAACTTGGTCTGACAGTTACCAATGCTTAATCAGTGAGGCACCTATCTCAGCGATC
TGTCTATTTCGTTCATCCATAGTTGCCTGACTCCCCGTCGTGTAGATAACTACGATACGGGAGGGCTTAC
CATCTGGCCCCAGTGCTGCAATGATACCGCGAGACCCACGCTCACCGGCTCCAGATTTATCAGCAATAAA
CCAGCCAGCCGGAAGGGCCGAGCGCAGAAGTGGTCCTGCAACTTTATCCGCCTCCATCCAGTCTATTAAT
TGTTGCCGGGAAGCTAGAGTAAGTAGTTCGCCAGTTAATAGTTTGCGCAACGTTGTTGCCATTGCTACAG
GCATCGTGGTGTCACGCTCGTCGTTTGGTATGGCTTCATTCAGCTCCGGTTCCCAACGATCAAGGCGAGT
TACATGATCCCCCATGTTGTGCAAAAAAGCGGTTAGCTCCTTCGGTCCTCCGATCGTTGTCAGAAGTAAG
TTGGCCGCAGTGTTATCACTCATGGTTATGGCAGCACTGCATAATTCTCTTACTGTCATGCCATCCGTAA
GATGCTTTTCTGTGACTGGTGAGTACTCAACCAAGTCATTCTGAGAATAGTGTATGCGGCGACCGAGTTG
CTCTTGCCCGGCGTCAATACGGGATAATACCGCGCCACATAGCAGAACTTTAAAAGTGCTCATCATTGGA
AAACGTTCTTCGGGGCGAAAACTCTCAAGGATCTTACCGCTGTTGAGATCCAGTTCGATGTAACCCACTC
GTGCACCCAACTGATCTTCAGCATCTTTTACTTTCACCAGCGTTTCTGGGTGAGCAAAAACAGGAAGGCA
AAATGCCGCAAAAAAGGGAATAAGGGCGACACGGAAATGTTGAATACTCATACTCTTCCTTTTTCAATCA
TGATTGAAGCATTTATCAGGGTTATTGTCTCATGAGCGGATACATATTTGAATGTATTTAGAAAAATAAA
CAAATAGGTCATGACCAAAATCCCTTAACGTGAGTTTTCGTTCCACTGAGCGTCAGACCCCGTAGAAAAG
ATCAAAGGATCTTCTTGAGATCCTTTTTTTCTGCGCGTAATCTGCTGCTTGCAAACAAAAAAACCACCGC
TACCAGCGGTGGTTTGTTTGCCGGATCAAGAGCTACCAACTCTTTTTCCGAAGGTAACTGGCTTCAGCAG
AGCGCAGATACCAAATACTGTCCTTCTAGTGTAGCCGTAGTTAGGCCACCACTTCAAGAACTCTGTAGCA
CCGCCTACATACCTCGCTCTGCTAATCCTGTTACCAGTGGCTGCTGCCAGTGGCGATAAGTCGTGTCTTA
CCGGGTTGGACTCAAGACGATAGTTACCGGATAAGGCGCAGCGGTCGGGCTGAACGGGGGGTTCGTGCAC
ACAGCCCAGCTTGGAGCGAACGACCTACACCGAACTGAGATACCTACAGCGTGAGCTATGAGAAAGCGCC
ACGCTTCCCGAAGGGAGAAAGGCGGACAGGTATCCGGTAAGCGGCAGGGTCGGAACAGGAGAGCGCACGA
GGGAGCTTCCAGGGGGAAACGCCTGGTATCTTTATAGTCCTGTCGGGTTTCGCCACCTCTGACTTGAGCG
TCGATTTTTGTGATGCTCGTCAGGGGGGCGGAGCCTATGGAAAAACGCCAGCAACGCGGCCTTTTTACGG
TTCCTGGCCTTTTGCTGGCCTTTTGCTCACATGTTCTTTCCTGCGTTATCCCCTGATTCTGTGGATAACC
GTATTACCGCCTTTGAGTGAGCTGATACCGCTCGCCGCAGCCGAACGACCGAGCGCAGCGAGTCAGTGAG
CGAGGAAGCGGAAGAGCGCCTGATGCGGTATTTTCTCCTTACGCATCTGTGCGGTATTTCACACCGCAAT
GGTGCACTCTCAGTACAATCTGCTCTGATGCCGCATAGTTAAGCCAGTATACACTCCGCTATCGCTACGT
GACTGGGTCATGGCTGCGCCCCGACACCCGCCAACACCCGCTGACGCGCCCTGACGGGCTTGTCTGCTCC
CGGCATCCGCTTACAGACAAGCTGTGACCGTCTCCGGGAGCTGCATGTGTCAGAGGTTTTCACCGTCATC
ACCGAAACGCGCGAGGCAGCTGCGGTAAAGCTCATCAGCGTGGTCGTGAAGCGATTCACAGATGTCTGCC
TGTTCATCCGCGTCCAGCTCGTTGAGTTTCTCCAGAAGCGTTAATGTCTGGCTTCTGATAAAGCGGGCCA
TGTTAAGGGCGGTTTTTTCCTGTTTGGTCACTGATGCCTCCGTGTAAGGGGGATTTCTGTTCATGGGGGT
AATGATACCGATGAAACGAGAGAGGATGCTCACGATACGGGTTACTGATGATGAACATGCCCGGTTACTG
GAACGTTGTGAGGGTAAACAACTGGCGGTATGGATGCGGCGGGACCAGAGAAAAATCACTCAGGGTCAAT
GCCAGCGCTTCGTTAATACAGATGTAGGTGTTCCACAGGGTAGCCAGCAGCATCCTGCGATGCAGATCCG
GAACATAATGGTGCAGGGCGCTGACTTCCGCGTTTCCAGACTTTACGAAACACGGAAACCGAAGACCATT
CATGTTGTTGCTCAGGTCGCAGACGTTTTGCAGCAGCAGTCGCTTCACGTTCGCTCGCGTATCGGTGATT
CATTCTGCTAACCAGTAAGGCAACCCCGCCAGCCTAGCCGGGTCCTCAACGACAGGAGCACGATCATGCT
AGTCATGCCCCGCGCCCACCGGAAGGAGCTGACTGGGTTGAAGGCTCTCAAGGGCATCGGTCGAGATCCC
GGTGCCTAATGAGTGAGCTAACTTACATTAATTGCGTTGCGCTCACTGCCCGCTTTCCAGTCGGGAAACC
TGTCGTGCCAGCTGCATTAATGAATCGGCCAACGCGCGGGGAGAGGCGGTTTGCGTATTGGGCGCCAGGG
TGGTTTTTCTTTTCACCAGTGAGACGGGCAACAGCTGATTGCCCTTCACCGCCTGGCCCTGAGAGAGTTG
CAGCAAGCGGTCCACGCTGGTTTGCCCCAGCAGGCGAAAATCCTGTTTGATGGTGGTTAACGGCGGGATA
TAACATGAGCTGTCTTCGGTATCGTCGTATCCCACTACCGAGATGTCCGCACCAACGCGCAGCCCGGACT
CGGTAATGGCGCGCATTGCGCCCAGCGCCATCTGATCGTTGGCAACCAGCATCGCAGTGGGAACGATGCC
CTCATTCAGCATTTGCATGGTTTGTTGAAAACCGGACATGGCACTCCAGTCGCCTTCCCGTTCCGCTATC
GGCTGAATTTGATTGCGAGTGAGATATTTATGCCAGCCAGCCAGACGCAGACGCGCCGAGACAGAACTTA
ATGGGCCCGCTAACAGCGCGATTTGCTGGTGACCCAATGCGACCAGATGCTCCACGCCCAGTCGCGTACC
GTCTTCATGGGAGAAAATAATACTGTTGATGGGTGTCTGGTCAGAGACATCAAGAAATAACGCCGGAACA
TTAGTGCAGGCAGCTTCCACAGCAATGGCATCCTGGTCATCCAGCGGATAGTTAATGATCAGCCCACTGA
CGCGTTGCGCGAGAAGATTGTGCACCGCCGCTTTACAGGCTTCGACGCCGCTTCGTTCTACCATCGACAC
CACCACGCTGGCACCCAGTTGATCGGCGCGAGATTTAATCGCCGCGACAATTTGCGACGGCGCGTGCAGG
GCCAGACTGGAGGTGGCAACGCCAATCAGCAACGACTGTTTGCCCGCCAGTTGTTGTGCCACGCGGTTGG
GAATGTAATTCAGCTCCGCCATCGCCGCTTCCACTTTTTCCCGCGTTTTCGCAGAAACGTGGCTGGCCTG
GTTCACCACGCGGGAAACGGTCTGATAAGAGACACCGGCATACTCTGCGACATCGTATAACGTTACTGGT
TTCACATTCACCACCCTGAATTGACTCTCTTCCGGGCGCTATCATGCCATACCGCGAAAGGTTTTGCGCC
ATTCGATGGTGTCCGGGATCTCGACGCTCTCCCTTATGCGACTCCTGCATTAGGAAGCAGCCCAGTAGTA
GGTTGAGGCCGTTGAGCACCGCCGCCGCAAGGAATGGTGCATGCAAGGAGATGGCGCCCAACAGTCCCCC
GGCCACGGGGCCTGCCACCATACCCACGCCGAAACAAGCGCTCATGAGCCCGAAGTGGCGAGCCCGATCT
TCCCCATCGGTGATGTCGGCGATATAGGCGCCAGCAACCGCACCTGTGGCGCCGGTGATGCCGGCCACGA
TGCGTCCGGCGTAGAGGATCGAGATCGATCTCGATCCCGCGAAAT
Features (pLannotate 1.2.2; 23 found; start..end, strand, type, name):
      1..19      +  promoter       T7 promoter: promoter for bacteriophage T7 RNA polymerase
     20..44      +  protein_bind   lac operator: The lac repressor binds to the lac operator to inhibit transcription in E. coli. This inhibition can be relieved by adding lactose or isopropyl-β-D-thiogalactopyranoside (IPTG). lac repressor encoded by lacI
     59..81      +  RBS            RBS: efficient ribosome binding site from bacteriophage T7 gene 10 (Olins and Rangwala, 1989)
     94..1029    +  CDS            RRAGA: RRAGA_HUMAN - Experimental evidence at protein level: Swiss-Prot protein existence level 1. (Microbial infection) May alternatively act as a cellular target for adenovirus E3-14.7K, an inhibitor of TNF-alpha functions, thereby affecting cell death. From Homo sapiens (Human).
   1044..1065    +  CDS            8xHis (fragment): 8xHis affinity tag
   1137..1155    +  promoter       T7 promoter: promoter for bacteriophage T7 RNA polymerase
   1156..1180    +  protein_bind   lac operator: The lac repressor binds to the lac operator to inhibit transcription in E. coli. This inhibition can be relieved by adding lactose or isopropyl-β-D-thiogalactopyranoside (IPTG). lac repressor encoded by lacI
   1223..2419    +  CDS            RRAGC: RRAGC_HUMAN - Experimental evidence at protein level: Swiss-Prot protein existence level 1. Guanine nucleotide-binding protein that plays a crucial role in the cellular response to amino acid availability through regulation of the mTORC1 signaling cascade (PubMed:20381137, PubMed:27234373, PubMed:24095279). Forms heterodimeric Rag complexes with RRAGA or RRAGB and cycles between an inactive GTP-bound and an active GDP-bound form (PubMed:24095279). In its active form participates in the relocalization of mTORC1 to the lysosomes and its subsequent activation by the GTPase RHEB (PubMed:20381137,
   2435..2476    +  CDS            S-Tag (fragment): affinity and epitope tag derived from pancreatic ribonuclease A
   2506..2523    +  CDS            SET1 (fragment): solubility-enhancement tag derived from T7 phage gene 10B
   2531..2578    +  terminator     T7 terminator: transcription terminator for bacteriophage T7 RNA polymerase
   2615..3070    +  rep_origin     f1 ori (sequence partly withheld): f1 bacteriophage origin of replication; arrow indicates direction of (+) strand synthesis
   3185..4045    -  CDS            AmpR: β-lactamase; bla; confers resistance to ampicillin, carbenicillin, and related antibiotics
   4046..4138    -  promoter       AmpR promoter: bla
   4219..4807    +  rep_origin     ori: high-copy-number ColE1/pMB1/pBR322/pUC origin of replication
   4993..5132    -  misc_feature   bom: basis of mobility region from pBR322
   5234..5425    -  CDS            rop: Rop protein, which maintains plasmids at low copy number; rop
   5442..5822    +  CDS            YPB1_ECOLX: Protein predicted: Swiss-Prot protein existence level 4. From Escherichia coli.
   5884..5948    -  CDS            TcR (fragment): tetracycline efflux protein; tet; confers resistance to tetracycline
   5963..5984    -  protein_bind   CAP binding site: CAP binding activates transcription in the presence of cAMP. E. coli catabolite activator protein
   5997..7079    -  CDS            lacI: lac repressor; lacI; The lac repressor binds to the lac operator to inhibit transcription in E. coli. This inhibition can be relieved by adding lactose or isopropyl-β-D-thiogalactopyranoside (IPTG).
   7080..7157    -  promoter       lacI promoter: lacI
   7165..7444    -  CDS            TcR (fragment): tetracycline efflux protein; tet; confers resistance to tetracycline
