[The description below was written by a language model from this plasmid's Addgene catalogue record and pLannotate feature annotations shown in this document.]
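Description:
pETDuet RagA-RagC(D181N) is a 7,469 nt bacterial co-expression plasmid built on the pETDuet backbone, designed to produce both subunits of the human Rag GTPase heterodimer in E. coli from a single vector. It is maintained through a ColE1/pBR322-type origin accompanied by the rop gene and bom region, which together with Rop's copy-number-limiting function suggest a moderate rather than high copy number, although the catalogue lists copy number as unknown. Selection is by ampicillin via the β-lactamase gene (AmpR). An f1 origin is also present, and short tetracycline-resistance fragments are non-functional remnants of the pBR322 lineage.

The payload consists of two tandem expression cassettes in the same orientation, each headed by a T7 promoter followed by a lac operator. The first drives human RagA (RRAGA), preceded by the T7 gene 10 ribosome binding site and followed by a C-terminal polyhistidine tag for affinity purification. The second drives human RagC (RRAGC) carrying the D181N substitution. S-tag and related vector-derived sequences are annotated downstream of the RagC coding region, but the record lists no tag for RagC, so whether they are translated is not stated. A single T7 terminator follows the second cassette. The plasmid-borne lacI gene supplies lac repressor, keeping both T7-lac promoters off until induction with IPTG in a host that provides T7 RNA polymerase.

Because only RagA is tagged, purification through the His tag would be expected to recover RagC as part of the assembled heterodimer. The stated purpose is bacterial expression of RagA-RagC(D181N), and the associated work concerns communication between the two Rag subunits in mTORC1 amino acid sensing. The record does not explain the biochemical effect of the D181N change.
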