Addgene plasmid #99643: pETDuet RagA-RagC(D181N)
Purpose: Bacterial expression of RagA-RagC(D181N)
Depositing lab: David Sabatini & Kuang Shen. Depositing organization: Whitehead Institute for Biomedical Research. Publication: Intersubunit Crosstalk in the Rag GTPase Heterodimer Enables mTORC1 to Respond Rapidly to Amino Acid Availability. Shen K, Choe A, Sabatini DM. Mol Cell. 2017 Oct 17. pii: S1097-2765(17)30704-9. doi: 10.1016/j.molcel.2017.09.026. PubMed 29056322.
Backbone
  Vector backbone: pETDuet
  Vector type: Bacterial Expression
Growth in bacteria
  Bacterial resistance: Ampicillin, 100 μg/mL
  Growth temperature: 37°C
  Growth strain: DH5alpha
  Copy number: Unknown
Gene/Insert 1
  Gene/Insert name: RagA
  Species: H. sapiens (human)
  Entrez Gene: RRAGA (a.k.a. FIP-1, FIP1, RAGA)
  Tag / fusion protein: His tag (C terminal on insert)
Gene/Insert 2
  Gene/Insert name: RagC
  Species: H. sapiens (human)
  Mutation: D181N
  Entrez Gene: RRAGC (a.k.a. GTR2, RAGC, TIB929)
Terms and licenses: Academic/Nonprofit Terms; Industry Terms: Not Available to Industry
How to cite: pETDuet RagA-RagC(D181N) was a gift from David Sabatini & Kuang Shen (Addgene plasmid # 99643 ; http://n2t.net/addgene:99643 ; RRID:Addgene_99643)
